>Addgene plasmid #61804 | mCh-Rab7A | addgene full sequence | sequence record 122869 | Addgene NGS results
CATGCATTAGTTATTAATAGTAATCAATTACGGGGTCATTAGTTCATAGCCCATATATGGAGTTCCGCGT
TACATAACTTACGGTAAATGGCCCGCCTGGCTGACCGCCCAACGACCCCCGCCCATTGACGTCAATAATG
ACGTATGTTCCCATAGTAACGCCAATAGGGACTTTCCATTGACGTCAATGGGTGGAGTATTTACGGTAAA
CTGCCCACTTGGCAGTACATCAAGTGTATCATATGCCAAGTACGCCCCCTATTGACGTCAATGACGGTAA
ATGGCCCGCCTGGCATTATGCCCAGTACATGACCTTATGGGACTTTCCTACTTGGCAGTACATCTACGTA
TTAGTCATCGCTATTACCATGGTGATGCGGTTTTGGCAGTACATCAATGGGCGTGGATAGCGGTTTGACT
CACGGGGATTTCCAAGTCTCCACCCCATTGACGTCAATGGGAGTTTGTTTTGGCACCAAAATCAACGGGA
CTTTCCAAAATGTCGTAACAACTCCGCCCCATTGACGCAAATGGGCGGTAGGCGTGTACGGTGGGAGGTC
TATATAAGCAGAGCTGGTTTAGTGAACCGTCAGATCCGCTAGCGCTACCGGTCGCCACCATGGTGAGCAA
GGGCGAGGAGGATAACATGGCCATCATCAAGGAGTTCATGCGCTTCAAGGTGCACATGGAGGGCTCCGTG
AACGGCCACGAGTTCGAGATCGAGGGCGAGGGCGAGGGCCGCCCCTACGAGGGCACCCAGACCGCCAAGC
TGAAGGTGACCAAGGGTGGCCCCCTGCCCTTCGCCTGGGACATCCTGTCCCCTCAGTTCATGTACGGCTC
CAAGGCCTACGTGAAGCACCCCGCCGACATCCCCGACTACTTGAAGCTGTCCTTCCCCGAGGGCTTCAAG
TGGGAGCGCGTGATGAACTTCGAGGACGGCGGCGTGGTGACCGTGACCCAGGACTCCTCCCTGCAGGACG
GCGAGTTCATCTACAAGGTGAAGCTGCGCGGCACCAACTTCCCCTCCGACGGCCCCGTAATGCAGAAGAA
GACCATGGGCTGGGAGGCCTCCTCCGAGCGGATGTACCCCGAGGACGGCGCCCTGAAGGGCGAGATCAAG
CAGAGGCTGAAGCTGAAGGACGGCGGCCACTACGACGCTGAGGTCAAGACCACCTACAAGGCCAAGAAGC
CCGTGCAGCTGCCCGGCGCCTACAACGTCAACATCAAGTTGGACATCACCTCCCACAACGAGGACTACAC
CATCGTGGAACAGTACGAACGCGCCGAGGGCCGCCACTCCACCGGCGGCATGGACGAGCTGTACAAGTCC
GGACTCAGATCTCGAGCTATGACCTCTAGGAAGAAAGTGTTGCTGAAGGTTATCATCCTGGGAGATTCTG
GAGTCGGGAAGACATCACTCATGAACCAGTATGTGAATAAGAAATTCAGCAATCAGTACAAAGCCACAAT
AGGAGCTGACTTTCTGACCAAGGAGGTGATGGTGGATGACAGGCTAGTCACAATGCAGATATGGGACACA
GCAGGACAGGAACGGTTCCAGTCTCTCGGTGTGGCCTTCTACAGAGGTGCAGACTGCTGCGTTCTGGTAT
TTGATGTGACTGCCCCCAACACATTCAAAACCCTAGATAGCTGGAGAGATGAGTTTCTCATCCAGGCCAG
TCCCCGAGATCCTGAAAACTTCCCATTTGTTGTGTTGGGAAACAAGATTGACCTCGAAAACAGACAAGTG
GCCACAAAGCGGGCACAGGCCTGGTGCTACAGCAAAAACAACATTCCCTACTTTGAGACCAGTGCCAAGG
AGGCCATCAACGTGGAGCAGGCGTTCCAGACGATTGCACGGAATGCACTTAAGCAGGAAACGGAGGTGGA
GCTGTACAACGAATTTCCTGAACCTATCAAACTGGACAAGAATGACCGGGCCAAGGCCTCGGCAGAAAGC
TGCAGTTGCTGAAAGCTTCGAATTCTGCAGTCGACGGTACCGCGGGCCCGGGATCCACCGGATCTAGATA
ACTGATCATAATCAGCCATACCACATTTGTAGAGGTTTTACTTGCTTTAAAAAACCTCCCACACCTCCCC
CTGAACCTGAAACATAAAATGAATGCAATTGTTGTTGTTAACTTGTTTATTGCAGCTTATAATGGTTACA
AATAAAGCAATAGCATCACAAATTTCACAAATAAAGCATTTTTTTCACTGCATTCTAGTTGTGGTTTGTC
CAAACTCATCAATGTATCTTAACGCGTAAATTGTAAGCGTTAATATTTTGTTAAAATTCGCGTTAAATTT
TTGTTAAATCAGCTCATTTTTTAACCAATAGGCCGAAATCGGCAAAATCCCTTATAAATCAAAAGAATAG
ACCGAGATAGGGT
[37 nt withheld, positions 2394-2430]
AAAGAACGTGGACTCCAACGTCAAAGG
[49 nt withheld, positions 2458-2506]
T
[91 nt withheld, positions 2508-2598]
G
[124 nt withheld, positions 2600-2723]
CAGGTGGCACTTTTCGGGGAAATGTGCGCGGAACCCCTATTTGTTTATTTTTCTAAATACATTCAAATAT
GTATCCGCTCATGAGACAATAACCCTGATAAATGCTTCAATAATATTGAAAAAGGAAGAGTCCTGAGGCG
GAAAGAACCAGCTGTGGAATGTGTGTCAGTTAGGGTGTGGAAAGTCCCCAGGCTCCCCAGCAGGCAGAAG
TATGCAAAGCATGCATCTCAATTAGTCAGCAACCAGGTGTGGAAAGTCCCCAGGCTCCCCAGCAGGCAGA
AGTATGCAAAGCATGCATCTCAATTAGTCAGCAACCATAGTCCCGCCCCTAACTCCGCCCATCCCGCCCC
TAACTCCGCCCAGTTCCGCCCATTCTCCGCCCCATGGCTGACTAATTTTTTTTATTTATGCAGAGGCCGA
GGCCGCCTCGGCCTCTGAGCTATTCCAGAAGTAGTGAGGAGGCTTTTTTGGAGGCCTAGGCTTTTGCAAA
GATCGATCAAGAGACAGGATGAGGATCGTTTCGCATGATTGAACAAGATGGATTGCACGCAGGTTCTCCG
GCCGCTTGGGTGGAGAGGCTATTCGGCTATGACTGGGCACAACAGACAATCGGCTGCTCTGATGCCGCCG
TGTTCCGGCTGTCAGCGCAGGGGCGCCCGGTTCTTTTTGTCAAGACCGACCTGTCCGGTGCCCTGAATGA
ACTGCAAGACGAGGCAGCGCGGCTATCGTGGCTGGCCACGACGGGCGTTCCTTGCGCAGCTGTGCTCGAC
GTTGTCACTGAAGCGGGAAGGGACTGGCTGCTATTGGGCGAAGTGCCGGGGCAGGATCTCCTGTCATCTC
ACCTTGCTCCTGCCGAGAAAGTATCCATCATGGCTGATGCAATGCGGCGGCTGCATACGCTTGATCCGGC
TACCTGCCCATTCGACCACCAAGCGAAACATCGCATCGAGCGAGCACGTACTCGGATGGAAGCCGGTCTT
GTCGATCAGGATGATCTGGACGAAGAGCATCAGGGGCTCGCGCCAGCCGAACTGTTCGCCAGGCTCAAGG
CGAGCATGCCCGACGGCGAGGATCTCGTCGTGACCCATGGCGATGCCTGCTTGCCGAATATCATGGTGGA
AAATGGCCGCTTTTCTGGATTCATCGACTGTGGCCGGCTGGGTGTGGCGGACCGCTATCAGGACATAGCG
TTGGCTACCCGTGATATTGCTGAAGAGCTTGGCGGCGAATGGGCTGACCGCTTCCTCGTGCTTTACGGTA
TCGCCGCTCCCGATTCGCAGCGCATCGCCTTCTATCGCCTTCTTGACGAGTTCTTCTGAGCGGGACTCTG
GGGTTCGAAATGACCGACCAAGCGACGCCCAACCTGCCATCACGAGATTTCGATTCCACCGCCGCCTTCT
ATGAAAGGTTGGGCTTCGGAATCGTTTTCCGGGACGCCGGCTGGATGATCCTCCAGCGCGGGGATCTCAT
GCTGGAGTTCTTCGCCCACCCTAGGGGGAGGCTAACTGAAACACGGAAGGAGACAATACCGGAAGGAACC
CGCGCTATGACGGCAATAAAAAGACAGAATAAAACGCACGGTGTTGGGTCGTTTGTTCATAAACGCGGGG
TTCGGTCCCAGGGCTGGCACTCTGTCGATACCCCACCGAGACCCCATTGGGGCCAATACGCCCGCGTTTC
TTCCTTTTCCCCACCCCACCCCCCAAGTTCGGGTGAAGGCCCAGGGCTCGCAGCCAACGTCGGGGCGGCA
GGCCCTGCCATAGCCTCAGGTTACTCATATATACTTTAGATTGATTTAAAACTTCATTTTTAATTTAAAA
GGATCTAGGTGAAGATCCTTTTTGATAATCTCATGACCAAAATCCCTTAACGTGAGTTTTCGTTCCACTG
AGCGTCAGACCCCGTAGAAAAGATCAAAGGATCTTCTTGAGATCCTTTTTTTCTGCGCGTAATCTGCTGC
TTGCAAACAAAAAAACCACCGCTACCAGCGGTGGTTTGTTTGCCGGATCAAGAGCTACCAACTCTTTTTC
CGAAGGTAACTGGCTTCAGCAGAGCGCAGATACCAAATACTGTTCTTCTAGTGTAGCCGTAGTTAGGCCA
CCACTTCAAGAACTCTGTAGCACCGCCTACATACCTCGCTCTGCTAATCCTGTTACCAGTGGCTGCTGCC
AGTGGCGATAAGTCGTGTCTTACCGGGTTGGACTCAAGACGATAGTTACCGGATAAGGCGCAGCGGTCGG
GCTGAACGGGGGGTTCGTGCACACAGCCCAGCTTGGAGCGAACGACCTACACCGAACTGAGATACCTACA
GCGTGAGCTATGAGAAAGCGCCACGCTTCCCGAAGGGAGAAAGGCGGACAGGTATCCGGTAAGCGGCAGG
GTCGGAACAGGAGAGCGCACGAGGGAGCTTCCAGGGGGAAACGCCTGGTATCTTTATAGTCCTGTCGGGT
TTCGCCACCTCTGACTTGAGCGTCGATTTTTGTGATGCTCGTCAGGGGGGCGGAGCCTATGGAAAAACGC
CAGCAACGCGGCCTTTTTACGGTTCCTGGCCTTTTGCTGGCCTTTTGCTCACATGTTCTTTCCTGCGTTA
TCCCCTGATTCTGTGGATAACCGTATTACCGC
Features (pLannotate 1.2.2; 16 found; start..end, strand, type, name):
     68..371     +  enhancer       CMV enhancer: human cytomegalovirus immediate early enhancer
    372..575     +  promoter       CMV promoter: human cytomegalovirus (CMV) immediate early promoter
    620..1327    +  CDS            mCherry: mCherry is a basic (constitutively fluorescent) red fluorescent protein published in 2004, derived from Discosoma sp.. It is reported to be a very rapidly-maturing monomer with low acid sensitivity.
   1328..1348    +  misc_feature   MCS (fragment): multiple cloning site
   1349..1969    +  CDS            RAB7A: RAB7A_HUMAN - Also known as RAB7. Experimental evidence at protein level: Swiss-Prot protein existence level 1. Small GTPase which cycles between active GTP-bound and inactive GDP-bound states. In its active state, binds to a variety of effector proteins playing a key role in the regulation of endo- lysosomal trafficking. Governs early-to-late endosomal maturation, microtubule minus-end as well as plus-end directed endosomal migration and positioning, and endosome-lysosome transport through different protein-protein interaction cascades. Plays a central role, not only in endosomal traffic, but
   1973..2016    +  misc_feature   MCS (fragment): multiple cloning site
   2033..2117    +  CDS            large T antigen (fragment): large T antigen from SV40 (simian virus 40)
   2140..2261    +  polyA_signal   SV40 poly(A) signal: SV40 polyadenylation signal
   2295..2723    -  rep_origin     f1 ori (sequence partly withheld): f1 bacteriophage origin of replication; arrow indicates direction of (+) strand synthesis
   2750..2854    +  promoter       AmpR promoter: bla
   2856..3213    +  promoter       SV40 promoter: SV40 enhancer and early promoter
   3248..4042    +  CDS            NeoR/KanR: aminoglycoside phosphotransferase from Tn5; aph(3')-II (or nptII); confers resistance to neomycin, kanamycin, and G418 (Geneticin®)
   4063..4215    +  CDS            ble (fragment): BLE_KLEPN - Experimental evidence at protein level: Swiss-Prot protein existence level 1. Binding protein with a strong affinity to the bleomycin family of antibiotics. Binds to CL990; an antimitotic-antibiotic compound. From Klebsiella pneumoniae.
   4274..4321    +  polyA_signal   HSV TK poly(A) signal: herpes simplex virus thymidine kinase polyadenylation signal (Cole and Stacy, 1985)
   4412..4428    -  polyA_signal   bGH poly(A) signal (fragment): bovine growth hormone polyadenylation signal
   4650..5238    +  rep_origin     ori: high-copy-number ColE1/pMB1/pBR322/pUC origin of replication
