[The description below was written by a language model from this plasmid's Addgene catalogue record and pLannotate feature annotations shown in this document.]
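Description:
mCh-Rab7A is a mammalian expression plasmid built on the Clontech pAcGFP1-C1 backbone, in which the original GFP coding sequence was replaced by mCherry inserted between the NheI and XhoI sites. Unmutated human RAB7A (about 620 bp) was then cloned downstream between XhoI and HindIII, so that it is joined through a short remnant of the multiple cloning site to the C-terminus of mCherry. This gives a fusion protein with the red fluorescent tag on the N-terminus of Rab7A. Transcription is driven by the human cytomegalovirus immediate early enhancer and promoter and terminated by an SV40 polyadenylation signal. The catalogue lists a total size of 5,324 bp, while the sequenced record is 5,345 nt, a minor discrepancy.

The plasmid replicates in E. coli from a high-copy ColE1/pUC-type origin and also carries an f1 phage origin. A single Tn5 aminoglycoside phosphotransferase gene (NeoR/KanR) provides selection in both hosts. A bacterial promoter upstream gives kanamycin resistance in bacteria, and the SV40 enhancer/early promoter with an HSV TK poly(A) signal allows G418 selection of transfected mammalian cells. The short large T antigen, ble and bGH poly(A) fragments in the annotation appear to be residual backbone sequence or partial annotation matches rather than functional elements.

Rab7A is a small GTPase that governs early-to-late endosome maturation, endosome positioning and endosome-to-lysosome transport. The fusion is therefore suited to marking late endosomal compartments in live or fixed cells by red fluorescence. It was deposited with a study of how endoplasmic reticulum contact sites define the position and timing of endosome fission.
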