Addgene plasmid #61804: mCh-Rab7A
Purpose: Human Rab7A fluorescently tagged with mCh on the N-terminus for mammalian expression
Depositing lab: Gia Voeltz. Depositing organization: University of Colorado, Boulder. Publication: ER Contact Sites Define the Position and Timing of Endosome Fission. Rowland AA, Chitwood PJ, Phillips MJ, Voeltz GK. Cell. 2014 Nov 20;159(5):1027-41. doi: 10.1016/j.cell.2014.10.023. PubMed 25416943.
Backbone
  Vector backbone: pAcGFP1-C1
  Backbone manufacturer: Clontech
  Backbone size w/o insert (bp): 4700
  Total vector size (bp): 5324
  Modifications to backbone: mCh tag was amplified and inserted into the NheI and XhoI sites in order to replace the GFP.
  Vector type: Mammalian Expression
  Selectable markers: Neomycin (select with G418)
Growth in bacteria
  Bacterial resistance: Kanamycin, 50 μg/mL
  Growth temperature: 37°C
  Growth strain: XL1 Blue
  Copy number: Unknown
Gene/Insert
  Gene/Insert name: Rab7A
  Species: H. sapiens (human)
  Insert size (bp): 624
  Mutation: None
  GenBank ID: NM_004637.5
  Entrez Gene: RAB7A (a.k.a. CMT2B, PRO2706, RAB7)
  Promoter: CMV
  Tag / fusion protein: mCh (N terminal on backbone)
  Cloning method: Restriction Enzyme; 5′ cloning site XhoI (not destroyed); 3′ cloning site HindIII (not destroyed)
  Sequencing primers: 5′ CCA TCG TGG AAC AGT ACG AACG; 3′ none
Terms and licenses: Academic/Nonprofit Terms; Industry Terms: Not Available to Industry
How to cite: mCh-Rab7A was a gift from Gia Voeltz (Addgene plasmid # 61804 ; http://n2t.net/addgene:61804 ; RRID:Addgene_61804)
