>Addgene plasmid #61804 | mCh-Rab7A | depositor partial sequence | sequence record 100797 | Rab7A sequence
ATGACCTCTAGGAAGAAAGTGTTGCTGAAGGTTATCATCCTGGGAGATTCTGGAGTCGGGAAGACATCAC
TCATGAACCAGTATGTGAATAAGAAATTCAGCAATCAGTACAAAGCCACAATAGGAGCTGACTTTCTGAC
CAAGGAGGTGATGGTGGATGACAGGCTAGTCACAATGCAGATATGGGACACAGCAGGACAGGAACGGTTC
CAGTCTCTCGGTGTGGCCTTCTACAGAGGTGCAGACTGCTGCGTTCTGGTATTTGATGTGACTGCCCCCA
ACACATTCAAAACCCTAGATAGCTGGAGAGATGAGTTTCTCATCCAGGCCAGTCCCCGAGATCCTGAAAA
CTTCCCATTTGTTGTGTTGGGAAACAAGATTGACCTCGAAAACAGACAAGTGGCCACAAAGCGGGCACAG
GCCTGGTGCTACAGCAAAAACAACATTCCCTACTTTGAGACCAGTGCCAAGGAGGCCATCAACGTGGAGC
AGGCGTTCCAGACGATTGCACGGAATGCACTTAAGCAGGAAACGGAGGTGGAGCTGTACAACGAATTTCC
TGAACCTATCAAACTGGACAAGAATGACCGGGCCAAGGCCTCGGCAGAAAGCTGCAGTTGCTGA
