>Addgene plasmid #61804 | mCh-Rab7A | addgene partial sequence | sequence record 103653 | CMV-F 5'-CGCAAATGGGCGGTAGGCGTG-3'
GGTTTAGTGAACCGTCAGATCCGCTAGCGCTACCGGTCGCCACCATGGTGAGCAAGGGCGAGGAGGATAA
CATGGCCATCATCAAGGAGTTCATGCGCTTCAAGGTGCACATGGAGGGCTCCGTGAACGGCCACGAGTTC
GAGATCGAGGGCGAGGGCGAGGGCCGCCCCTACGAGGGCACCCAGACCGCCAAGCTGAAGGTGACCAAGG
GTGGCCCCCTGCCCTTCGCCTGGGACATCCTGTCCCCTCAGTTCATGTACGGCTCCAAGGCCTACGTGAA
GCACCCCGCCGACATCCCCGACTACTTGAAGCTGTCCTTCCCCGAGGGCTTCAAGTGGGAGCGCGTGATG
AACTTCGAGGACGGCGGCGTGGTGACCGTGACCCAGGACTCCTCCCTGCAGGACGGCGAGTTCATCTACA
AGGTGAAGCTGCGCGGCACCAACTTCCCCTCCGACGGCCCCGTAATGCAGAAGAAGACCATGGGCTGGGA
GGCCTCCTCCGAGCGGATGTACCCCGAGGACGGCGCCCTGAAGGGCGAGATCAAGCAGAGGCTGAAGCTG
AAGGACGGCGGCCACTACGACGCTGAGGTCAAGACCACCTACAAGGCCAAGAAGCCCGTGCAGCTGCCCG
GCGCCTACAACGTCAACATCAAGTTGGACATCACCTCCCACAACGAGGACTACACCATCGTGGAACAGTA
CGAACGCGCCGAGGGCCGCCACTCCACCGGCGGCATGGACGAGCTGTACAAGTCCGGACTCAGATCTCGA
GCTATGACCTCTAGGAAGAAAGTGTTGCTGAAGGTTATCATCCTGGGAGATTCTGGAGTCGGGAAGACAT
CACTCATGAACCAGTATGTGAATAAGAAATTCAGCAATCAGTAC
