>Addgene plasmid #61804 | mCh-Rab7A | addgene partial sequence | sequence record 103654 | SV40pA-R 5'-GAAATTTGTGATGCTATTGC-3'
CATAACAGTTAACAACAACAATTGCATTCATTTTATGTTTCAGGTTCAGGGGGAGGTGTGGGAGGTTTTT
TAAAGCAAGTAAAACCTCTACAAATGTGGTATGGCTGATTATGATCAGTTATCTAGATCCGGTGGATCCC
GGGCCCGCGGTACCGTCGACTGCAGAATTCGAAGCTTTCAGCAACTGCAGCTTTCTGCCGAGGCCTTGGC
CCGGTCATTCTTGTCCAGTTTGATAGGTTCAGGAAATTCGTTGTACAGCTCCACCTCCGTTTCCTGCTTA
AGTGCATTCCGTGCAATCGTCTGGAACGCCTGCTCCACGTTGATGGCCTCCTTGGCACTGGTCTCAAAGT
AGGGAATGTTGTTTTTGCTGTAGCACCAGGCCTGTGCCCGCTTTGTGGCCACTTGTCTGTTTTCGAGGTC
AATCTTGTTTCCCAACACAACAAATGGGAAGTTTTCAGGATCTCGGGGACTGGCCTGGATGAGAAACTCA
TCTCTCCAGCTATCTAGGGTTTTGAATGTGTTGGGGGCAGTCACATCAAATACCAGAACGCAGCAGTCTG
CACCTCTGTAGAAGGCCACACCGAGAGACTGGAACCGTTCCTGTCCTGCTGTGTCCCATATCTGCATTGT
GACTAGCCTGTCATCCACCATCACCTCCTTGGTCAGAAAGTCAGCTCCTATTGTGGCTTTGTACTGATTG
CTGAATTTCTTATTCACATACTGGTTCATGAGTGATGTCTTCCCGACTCCAGAATCTCCCAGGATGATAA
CCTTCAGCAACACTTTCTTCCTAGAGGTCATAGCTCGAGATCTGAGTCCGGACTTGTACAGCTCGTCCAT
GCCGCCGGTGGAGTGGCGG
